>Addgene plasmid #245096 | circuits C53-H | addgene full sequence | sequence record 491598 | Addgene NGS Result
GCGAAAAAACCCCGCCGAAGCGGGGTTTTTTGCGTACTAGAGTTATTAACCGGTGACTTCCCAGACCTGG
CCGTCAACGGTGAACTTGCCTCCCAGGATCGGGACGATCTCAGCCTTGACATGCTTGCCGTCGACCGTGA
GCATCCCGAAGCCCATCTGCCAGTTCCCGGCTCCGCCCTTTAGATAGTTGGCCTTCTTCATGTCCATCAG
GTGCCCGACTTCCATGCCGGTGACGGTCTTGCGCACCGAGCCGCCGTACCCGAACGAGTGCGAGACGACA
GCCTGCCGGTGCGTGTGGCCGCAGACCACGGACTTGCCGAACTTCTTGGCACCGTTGAGCGCTGTCGATC
CGGCGATCTGGGATAGCGTCATCTTGCCCATGTGCCCGTGAGTGGAGATCCAGCCCGGAGCGATGTCGTA
GAAGTCAGGCAGCAGCTCCACACCGAACCCGTCGAAGTCGAGCAGCACGTCGATGTCGAAAGCGTGCGTA
CCCTCCAGGGCCGGTGCGTTCTTGGCCAGGTACTCGCGGGCTCGCAGATCGTGGTTGCCCTCGTGCATCC
CGATCCAGCCGTCGTAGACCTTGCGCAGCGGCTCCATCAGGTTCTTCTTGGCGTAGTCCGCGTCGCGGTA
CACCGAGCCCTCGAACTCGCCCTTGGTTCCCCGGTTCCAGCGCGAGGGCTGCGGCAGGTCTAGGACGTCA
CCGATATGTACCACGCCGTACGGCTGGACATCCCCGATGAAGCGGATGACCGCTTGCATCTCTTTGCGCG
CCTCGAAAGGCAACTGAGTATCGGGTAGAAAGACGATACGCTGAGTGCCGGCCATCTAGTATTTCTCCTC
TTTTACTAGAGTTATTAAGCACCGGTGGAGTGACGACCTTCAGCACGTTCGTACTGTTCAACGATGGTGT
AGTCTTCGTTGTGGGAGGTGATGTCCAGTTTGATGTCGGTTTTGTAAGCACCCGGCAGCTGAACCGGTTT
TTTAGCCATGTAGGTGGTTTTAACTTCAGCGTCGTAGTGACCACCGTCTTTCAGTTTCAGACGCATTTTG
ATTTCACCTTTCAGAGCACCGTCTTCCGGGTACATACGTTCGGTGGAAGCTTCCCAACCCATGGTTTTTT
TCTGCATAACCGGACCGTCGTACGGGAAGTTGGTACCACGCAGTTTAACTTTGTAGATGAACTCACCGTC
TTGCAGGGAGGAGTCCTGGGTAACGGTAACAACACCACCGTCTTCGAAGTTCATAACACGTTCCCATTTG
AAACCTTCCGGGAAGGACAGTTTCAGGTAGTCCGGGATGTCAGCCGGGTGTTTAACGTAAGCTTTGGAAC
CGTACTGGAACTGCGGGGACAGGATGTCCCAAGCGAACGGCAGCGGACCACCTTTGGTAACTTTCAGTTT
AGCGGTCTGGGTACCTTCGTACGGACGACCTTCACCTTCACCTTCGATTTCGAACTCGTGACCGTTAACG
GAACCTTCCATACGAACTTTGAAACGCATGAACTCTTTGATAACGTCTTCGGAGGAAGCCATCTAGTATT
TCTCCTCTTTTACTAGAGCGGCCGGCTTGTCGACGACGGCGCACTCAGTGGTGTACGGTACAAACCCCGA
CAATAGCGAGGAGGTAAATTGTAAGCTTTAGGGAAACGACATTTACTGACGCGACTTTCTCAAAGCTAGG
GTGTTGGCCTGAACTGTACGCTTGGAGTTGTAGGACAGACATAAAAGTATCAGATACGCACACTAACCAT
CTGCTAGCCCAAAAAAACGGTATGGAGAAACAGTAGAGAGTTGCGATAAAAAGCGTCAGGTAGGATCCGC
TAATCTTATGGACTATCTTGCTATGGCATAGCAAAGTGTGACGCCGTGCAAATAATCAATGTCTCTAGTA
CCAGGCATCAAATAAAACGAAAGGCTCAGTCGAAAGACTGGGCCTTTCGTTTTATCTGTTGTTTGTCGGT
GAACGCTCTCTACTAGAGTCACACTGGCTCACCTTCGGGTGGGCCTTTCTGCGTTTATAGCCCGGATGAT
CCTGACGACGGAGTGCGCGGTGGTTGACCAGACAAACCACGACTACTAGAGTTTACGGCTAGCTCAGTCC
TAGGTATAGTGCTAGCTACTAGAGAAAGAGGAGAAATACTAGATGCGTAAAGGAGAAGAACTTTTCACTG
GAGTTGTCCCAATTCTTGTTGAATTAGATGGTGATGTTAATGGGCACAAATTTTCTGTCAGTGGAGAGGG
TGAAGGTGATGCAACATACGGAAAACTTACCCTTAAATTTATTTGCACTACTGGAAAACTACCTGTTCCA
TGGCCAACACTTGTCACTACTTTCGGTTATGGTGTTCAATGCTTTGCGAGATACCCAGATCATATGAAAC
AGCATGACTTTTTCAAGAGTGCCATGCCCGAAGGTTATGTACAGGAAAGAACTATATTTTTCAAAGATGA
CGGGAACTACAAGACACGTGCTGAAGTCAAGTTTGAAGGTGATACCCTTGTTAATAGAATCGAGTTAAAA
GGTATTGATTTTAAAGAAGATGGAAACATTCTTGGACACAAATTGGAATACAACTATAACTCACACAATG
TATACATCATGGCAGACAAACAAAAGAATGGAATCAAAGTTAACTTCAAAATTAGACACAACATTGAAGA
TGGAAGCGTTCAACTAGCAGACCATTATCAACAAAATACTCCAATTGGCGATGGCCCTGTCCTTTTACCA
GACAACCATTACCTGTCCACACAATCTGCCCTTTCGAAAGATCCCAACGAAAAGAGAGACCACATGGTCC
TTCTTGAGTTTGTAACAGCTGCTGGGATTACACATGGCATGGATGAACTATACAAATAATAATACTAGAG
CCAGGCATCAAATAAAACGAAAGGCTCAGTCGAAAGACTGGGCCTTTCGTTTTATCTGTTGTTTGTCGGT
GAACGCTCTCTACTAGAGTCACACTGGCTCACCTTCGGGTGGGCCTTTCTGCGTTTATATACTAGAGTTT
ACGGCTAGCTCAGTCCTAGGTACAATGCTAGCTACTAGAGAAAGAGGAGAAATACTAGATGGCTGAAGCG
CAAAATGATCCCCTGCTGCCGGGATACTCGTTTAACGCCCATCTGGTGGCGGGTTTAACGCCGATTGAGG
CCAATGGTTATCTCGATTTTTTTATCGACCGACCGCTGGGAATGAAAGGTTATATTCTCAATCTCACCAT
TCGCGGTCAGGGGGTGGTGAAAAATCAGGGACGAGAATTTGTCTGCCGACCGGGTGATATTTTGCTGTTC
CCGCCAGGAGAGATTCATCACTACGGTCGTCATCCGGAGGCTCGCGAATGGTATCACCAGTGGGTTTACT
TTCGTCCGCGCGCCTACTGGCATGAATGGCTTAACTGGCCGTCAATATTTGCCAATACGGGTTTCTTTCG
CCCGGATGAAGCGCACCAGCCGCATTTCAGCGACCTGTTTGGGCAAATCATTAACGCCGGGCAAGGGGAA
GGGCGCTATTCGGAGCTGCTGGCGATAAATCTGCTTGAGCAATTGTTACTGCGGCGCATGGAAGCGATTA
ACGAGTCGCTCCATCCACCGATGGATAATCGGGTACGCGAGGCTTGTCAGTACATCAGCGATCACCTGGC
AGACAGCAATTTTGATATCGCCAGCGTCGCACAGCATGTTTGCCTGTCGCCGTCGCGTCTGTCACATCTT
TTCCGCCAGCAGTTAGGGATTAGCGTCTTAAGCTGGCGCGAGGACCAACGCATCAGCCAGGCGAAGCTGC
TTTTGAGCACTACCCGGATGCCTATCGCCACCGTCGGTCGCAATGTTGGTTTTGACGATCAACTCTATTT
CTCGCGAGTATTTAAAAAATGCACCGGGGCCAGCCCGAGCGAGTTCCGTGCCGGTTGTGAAGAAAAAGTG
AATGATGTAGCCGTCAAGTTGTCATAATAAACTACTAGAGCCAGGCATCAAATAAAACGAAAGGCTCAGT
CGAAAGACTGGGCCTTTCGTTTTATCTGTTGTTTGTCGGTGAACGCTCTCTACTAGAGTCACACTGGCTC
ACCTTCGGGTGGGCCTTTCTGCGTTTATATACTAGAGTTTACGGCTAGCTCAGTCCTAGGTACTATGCTA
GCTACTAGAGTCACACAGGAAACCTACTAGATGAGAGCCCTGGTAGTCATCCGCCTGTCCCGCGTCACCG
ATGCTACGACTTCACCGGAGCGTCAGCTGGAGTATTGCCAGCAGCTCTGCGCCCAGCGCGGCTGGGACGT
CGTCGGGGTAGCGGAGGATCTGGACGTCTCCGGGGCGGTCGATCCGTTCGACCGGAAGCGCAGACCGAAC
CTGGCCCGGTGGCTAGCGTTCGAGGAGCAACCGTTTGACGTGATCGTGGCGTACCGGGTAGATCGGTTGA
CCCGATCGATCCGGCATCTTCAGCAGCTGGTCCACTGGGCCGAGGACCACAAGAAGCTGGTCGTCTCCGC
GACCGAAGCGCACTTCGATACGACGACGCCGTTTGCGGCGGTCGTCATCGCGCTTATGGGAACGGTGGCG
CAGATGGAATTAGAAGCGATCAAAGAGCGGAACCGTTCGGCTGCGCATTTCAATATCCGTGCCGGGAAAT
ACCGAGGATCCCTGCCGCCGTGGGGATACCTGCCTACGCGCGTGGACGGGGAGTGGCGGCTGGTGCCGGA
CCCTGTGCAGCGAGAGCGCATCCTCGAGGTGTATCACCGCGTCGTCGACAACCACGAGCCGCTGCATCTG
GTGGCCCACGACCTGAACCGGCGTGGTGTCCTGTCGCCGAAGGACTACTTCGCGCAGCTGCAAGGCCGCG
AGCCGCAGGGCCGGGAGTGGTCGGCTACCGCGCTGAAGCGATCGATGATCTCCGAGGCGATGCTCGGGTA
CGCGACTCTGAACGGTAAGACCGTCCGAGACGACGACGGAGCCCCGCTGGTGCGGGCTGAGCCGATCCTG
ACCCGTGAGCAGCTGGAGGCGCTGCGCGCCGAGCTCGTGAAGACCTCCCGGGCGAAGCCCGCGGTGTCTA
CCCCGTCGCTGCTGCTGCGGGTGTTGTTCTGCGCGGTGTGCGGGGAGCCCGCGTACAAGTTCGCCGGGGG
AGGACGTAAGCACCCGCGCTACCGCTGCCGCTCGATGGGGTTCCCGAAGCACTGCGGGAACGGCACGGTG
GCGATGGCCGAGTGGGACGCGTTCTGCGAGGAGCAGGTACTGGATCTGCTCGGGGACGCGGAGCGTCTGG
AGAAAGTCTGGGTAGCGGGCTCGGACTCCGCGGTCGAACTCGCGGAGGTGAACGCGGAGCTGGTGGACCT
GACGTCGCTGGTCGGCTCCCCGGCCTACCGGGCGGGCTCTCCGCAGCGAGAAGCACTGGATGCCCGTATT
GCGGCGCTGGCCGCGCGGCAAGAGGAGCTGGAGGGCCTGGAGGCTCGCCCGTCTGGCTGGGAGTGGCGCG
AGACCGGGCAGCGGTTCGGGGACTGGTGGCGGGAGCAGGACACCGCGGCAAAGAACACCTGGCTTCGGTC
GATGAACGTTCGGCTGACGTTCGACGTCCGCGGCGGGCTGACTCGCACGATCGACTTCGGGGATCTTCAG
GAGTACGAGCAGCATCTCAGGCTCGGCAGCGTGGTCGAACGGCTACACACCGGGATGTCGTAATAAACTA
GAGCCAGGCATCAAATAAAACGAAAGGCTCAGTCGAAAGACTGGGCCTTTCGTTTTATCTGTTGTTTGTC
GGTGAACGCTCTCTACTAGAGTCACACTGGCTCACCTTCGGGTTGGCCTTTCTGCGTTTATATACTAGTA
GCGGCCGCTGCAGTCCGGCAAAAAAGGGCAAGGTGTCACCACCCTGCCCTTTTTCTTTAAAACCGAAAAG
ATTACTTCGCGTTATGCAGGCTTCCTCGCTCACTGACTCGCTGCGCTCGGTCGTTCGGCTGCGGCGAGCG
GTATCAGCTCACTCAAAGGCGGTAATACGGTTATCCACAGAATCAGGGGATAACGCAGGAAAGAACATGT
GAGCAAAAGGCCAGCAAAAGGCCAGGAACCGTAAAAAGGCCGCGTTGCTGGCGTTTTTCCACAGGCTCCG
CCCCCCTGACGAGCATCACAAAAATCGACGCTCAAGTCAGAGGTGGCGAAACCCGACAGGACTATAAAGA
TACCAGGCGTTTCCCCCTGGAAGCTCCCTCGTGCGCTCTCCTGTTCCGACCCTGCCGCTTACCGGATACC
TGTCCGCCTTTCTCCCTTCGGGAAGCGTGGCGCTTTCTCATAGCTCACGCTGTAGGTATCTCAGTTCGGT
GTAGGTCGTTCGCTCCAAGCTGGGCTGTGTGCACGAACCCCCCGTTCAGCCCGACCGCTGCGCCTTATCC
GGTAACTATCGTCTTGAGTCCAACCCGGTAAGACACGACTTATCGCCACTGGCAGCAGCCACTGGTAACA
GGATTAGCAGAGCGAGGTATGTAGGCGGTGCTACAGAGTTCTTGAAGTGGTGGCCTAACTACGGCTACAC
TAGAAGAACAGTATTTGGTATCTGCGCTCTGCTGAAGCCAGTTACCTTCGGAAAAAGAGTTGGTAGCTCT
TGATCCGGCAAACAAACCACCGCTGGTAGCGGTGGTTTTTTTGTTTGCAAGCAGCAGATTACGCGCAGAA
AAAAAGGATCTCAAGAAGATCCTTTGATCTTTTCTACGGGGTCTGACGCTCAGTGGAACGAAAACTCACG
TTAAGGGATTTTGGTCATGAGATTATCAAAAAGGATCTTCACCTAGATCCTTTTAAATTAAAAATGAAGT
TTTAAATCAATCTAAAGTATATATGAGTAAACTTGGTCTGACAGCTCGAGGCTTGGATTCTCACCAATAA
AAAACGCCCGGCGGCAACCGAGCGTTCTGAACAAATCCAGATGGAGTTCTGAGGTCATTACTGGATCTAT
CAACAGGAGTCCAAGCGAGCTCGATATCAAATTACGCCCCGCCCTGCCACTCATCGCAGTACTGTTGTAA
TTCATTAAGCATTCTGCCGACATGGAAGCCATCACAAACGGCATGATGAACCTGAATCGCCAGCGGCATC
AGCACCTTGTCGCCTTGCGTATAATATTTGCCCATGGTGAAAACGGGGGCGAAGAAGTTGTCCATATTGG
CCACGTTTAAATCAAAACTGGTGAAACTCACCCAGGGATTGGCTGAGACGAAAAACATATTCTCAATAAA
CCCTTTAGGGAAATAGGCCAGGTTTTCACCGTAACACGCCACATCTTGCGAATATATGTGTAGAAACTGC
CGGAAATCGTCGTGGTATTCACTCCAGAGCGATGAAAACGTTTCAGTTTGCTCATGGAAAACGGTGTAAC
AAGGGTGAACACTATCCCATATCACCAGCTCACCGTCTTTCATTGCCATACGAAATTCCGGATGAGCATT
CATCAGGCGGGCAAGAATGTGAATAAAGGCCGGATAAAACTTGTGCTTATTTTTCTTTACGGTCTTTAAA
AAGGCCGTAATATCCAGCTGAACGGTCTGGTTATAGGTACATTGAGCAACTGACTGAAATGCCTCAAAAT
GTTCTTTACGATGCCATTGGGATATATCAACGGTGGTATATCCAGTGATTTTTTTCTCCATTTTAGCTTC
CTTAGCTCCTGAAAATCTCGATAACTCAAAAAATACGCCCGGTAGTGATCTTATTTCATTATGGTGAAAG
TTGGAACCTCTTACGTGCCCGATCAACTCGAGTGCCACCTGACGTCTAAGAAACCATTATTATCATGACA
TTAACCTATAAAAATAGGCGTATCACGAGGCAGAATTTCAGATAAAAAAAATCCTTAGCTTTCGCTAAGG
ATGATTTCTGGAATTCGCGGCCGCTTCTAGAG
Features (pLannotate 1.2.2; 24 found; start..end, strand, type, name):
     55..816     -  CDS            54: VG54_BPML5 - Protein predicted: Swiss-Prot protein existence level 4. From Mycobacterium phage L5 (Mycobacteriophage L5).
    858..1532    -  CDS            mRFP1: mRFP1 is a basic (constitutively fluorescent) red fluorescent protein published in 2002, derived from Discosoma sp.. It is reported to be a somewhat slowly-maturing monomer with low acid sensitivity.
   1772..1882    -  promoter       araBAD promoter (fragment): araBAD; promoter of the L-arabinose operon of E. coli; the araC regulatory gene is transcribed in the opposite direction (Guzman et al., 1995)
   1899..1970    +  terminator     rrnB T1 terminator: transcription terminator T1 from the E. coli rrnB gene
   1986..2013    +  terminator     T7Te terminator: phage T7 early transcription terminator
   2088..2116    +  promoter       J23119 promoter (fragment): bacterial promoter (Registry of Standard Biological Parts BBa J23119)
   2143..2856    +  CDS            hfriFP: hfriFP is a fluorescent protein published in 2013, derived from Herbaspirillum frisingense.
   2879..2950    +  terminator     rrnB T1 terminator: transcription terminator T1 from the E. coli rrnB gene
   2966..2993    +  terminator     T7Te terminator: phage T7 early transcription terminator
   3014..3042    +  promoter       J23119 promoter (fragment): bacterial promoter (Registry of Standard Biological Parts BBa J23119)
   3069..3944    +  CDS            araC: ARAC_ECOLI - Experimental evidence at protein level: Swiss-Prot protein existence level 1. Transcription factor that regulates the expression of several genes involved in the transport and metabolism of L-arabinose (PubMed:4362626, PubMed:328165, PubMed:6251457, PubMed:2962192, PubMed:6319708, PubMed:2231717, PubMed:1447222). Functions both as a positive and a negative regulator (PubMed:328165, PubMed:6251457). In the presence of arabinose, activates the expression of the araBAD, araE, araFGH and araJ promoters (PubMed:4362626, PubMed:328165, PubMed:6251457, PubMed:2962192, PubMed:6319708, Pub
   3969..4040    +  terminator     rrnB T1 terminator: transcription terminator T1 from the E. coli rrnB gene
   4056..4083    +  terminator     T7Te terminator: phage T7 early transcription terminator
   4104..4122    +  promoter       J23119(SpeI) promoter (fragment): bacterial promoter (Registry of Standard Biological Parts BBa J23119) modified to end with an SpeI site
   5682..5753    +  terminator     rrnB T1 terminator: transcription terminator T1 from the E. coli rrnB gene
   5769..5796    +  terminator     T7Te terminator: phage T7 early transcription terminator
   5803..5823    +  misc_feature   BioBrick suffix: universal suffix for all parts
   5824..5881    +  terminator     his operon terminator: This putative transcriptin terminator from the E. coli his operon has a 2-bp deletion introduced during synthesis. Its efficiency has not been determined.
   6076..6664    -  rep_origin     ori: high-copy-number ColE1/pMB1/pBR322/pUC origin of replication
   6847..6941    -  terminator     lambda t0 terminator: transcription terminator from phage lambda
   6965..7621    -  CDS            cat: CAT_ECOLX - Experimental evidence at protein level: Swiss-Prot protein existence level 1. This enzyme is an effector of chloramphenicol resistance in bacteria. From Escherichia coli. This protein is used as a marker in many commonly used cloning vectors, such as pACYC184.
   7622..7719    -  promoter       cat promoter: promoter of the E. coli cat gene encoding chloramphenicol acetyltransferase
   7805..7848    -  terminator     bacterial terminator: putative bacterial transcription terminator
   7851..7872    +  misc_feature   BioBrick prefix: BioBrick prefix for parts that do not start with "ATG"
