[The description below was written by a language model from this plasmid's Addgene catalogue record and pLannotate feature annotations shown in this document.]
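Description:
circuits C53-H is a bacterial expression plasmid carrying a synthetic gene circuit, described in the record as a "Re-NF-FF-Controller" in a high-copy backbone. Given the associated study on recombinase-based feedback and feedforward control for resource decoupling, this most likely denotes a recombinase-based negative-feedback plus feedforward controller. The backbone is the BioBrick vector pSB1C3, with prefix and suffix sites flanking the insert. It replicates through a high-copy ColE1/pUC-type origin and is selected with chloramphenicol through a cat gene driven by its own promoter and insulated by flanking terminators. The catalogue gives a total size of about 7.9 kb, which agrees closely with the sequenced record.

The insert comprises several transcription units, most of them closed by paired rrnB T1 and T7Te terminators. On the reverse strand, an araBAD promoter fragment drives mRFP1, followed by an open reading frame matching a predicted protein (gp54) of mycobacteriophage L5. This forms an arabinose-inducible red reporter module co-expressed with a phage-derived factor whose role the record does not explain. On the forward strand, constitutive J23119-type promoter fragments drive a fluorescent protein annotated as hfriFP and the AraC regulator needed for arabinose control of araBAD. A third J23119-derived promoter precedes roughly 1.5 kb of unannotated sequence before the next terminator pair. This region may encode the circuit's recombinase, but the annotation names neither it nor any recombination sites, so this remains unconfirmed.

The plasmid appears intended for studying how controller architectures buffer gene circuits against competition for shared cellular resources in E. coli. The "H" suffix presumably marks the high-copy version, which implies that other copy-number versions exist for comparison.
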