Addgene plasmid #245096: circuits C53-H
Purpose: Re-NF-FF-Controller in high-copy backbone
Depositing lab: Xiaojun Tian. Depositing organization: Arizona State University. Publication: Integrating recombinase-based feedback and feedforward control for optimal resource decoupling. Zhang R, Zhang R, Tian XJ. Nucleic Acids Res. 2025 Sep 5;53(17):gkaf913. doi: 10.1093/nar/gkaf913. PubMed 40966512.
Backbone
  Vector backbone: pSB1C3
  Backbone size w/o insert (bp): 2076
  Total vector size (bp): 7877
  Vector type: Bacterial Expression
Growth in bacteria
  Bacterial resistance: Chloramphenicol, 25 μg/mL
  Growth temperature: 37°C
  Growth strain: DH5alpha
  Copy number: Unknown
Gene/Insert
  Gene/Insert name: C53-H
Terms and licenses: Academic/Nonprofit Terms; Industry Terms: Not Available to Industry
How to cite: circuits C53-H was a gift from Xiaojun Tian (Addgene plasmid # 245096 ; http://n2t.net/addgene:245096 ; RRID:Addgene_245096)
